Addgene plasmid #136361: pET48 AtGUN1-SMR1
Purpose: Bacterial expression of recombinant Arabidopsis thaliana GUN1 (amino acids 709 to 918)
Depositing lab: Tatsuru Masuda. Depositing organization: University of Tokyo, Graduate School of Arts and Sciences. Publication: The retrograde signaling protein GUN1 regulates tetrapyrrole biosynthesis. Shimizu T, Kacprzak SM, Mochizuki N, Nagatani A, Watanabe S, Shimada T, Tanaka K, Hayashi Y, Arai M, Leister D, Okamoto H, Terry MJ, Masuda T. Proc Natl Acad Sci U S A. 2019 Dec 3;116(49):24900-24906. doi: 10.1073/pnas.1911251116. Epub 2019 Nov 15. PubMed 31732672.
Backbone
  Vector backbone: pET48(+)
  Backbone manufacturer: Novagen
  Vector type: Bacterial Expression
Growth in bacteria
  Bacterial resistance: Kanamycin, 50 μg/mL
  Growth temperature: 37°C
  Growth strain: DH5alpha
  Growth instructions: Use BL21 (DE3) for protein expression.
  Copy number: High Copy
Gene/Insert
  Gene/Insert name: cDNA of Arabidopsis thaliana GUN1 corresponding to amino acids 709 to 918
  Species: A. thaliana (mustard weed)
  Insert size (bp): 627
  Entrez Gene: GUN1 (a.k.a. AT2G31400, T28P16.11, T28P16_11, genomes uncoupled 1)
  Promoter: T7
  Tag / fusion protein: TRX-His (N terminal on backbone)
  Cloning method: Restriction Enzyme; 5′ cloning site EcoRI (not destroyed); 3′ cloning site SalI (not destroyed)
  Sequencing primers: 5′ T7 forward; 3′ T7 reverse
Terms and licenses: Academic/Nonprofit Terms; Industry Terms: Not Available to Industry
How to cite: pET48 AtGUN1-SMR1 was a gift from Tatsuru Masuda (Addgene plasmid # 136361 ; http://n2t.net/addgene:136361 ; RRID:Addgene_136361)
