[The description below was written by a language model from this plasmid's Addgene catalogue record and pLannotate feature annotations shown in this document.]
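Description:
pET48 AtGUN1-SMR1 is a bacterial expression plasmid built on the Novagen pET48(+) backbone for producing a recombinant fragment of Arabidopsis thaliana GUN1 (GENOMES UNCOUPLED 1, AT2G31400) in E. coli. The insert is a 627 bp cDNA segment encoding amino acids 709 to 918 of GUN1, cloned between EcoRI and SalI sites that both remain intact. The construct name suggests this region corresponds to the protein's SMR domain, although the record does not say so explicitly. The 6,206 nt plasmid carries a ColE1/pBR322-type origin together with the bom and rop elements, an f1 origin, and an aph(3')-Ia kanamycin resistance gene for selection. The catalogue lists it as high copy even though rop is annotated.

Expression is driven by the T7 promoter named in the catalogue. The automated annotation did not label this promoter, and the short "CMV intron" hit immediately upstream of the lac operator is probably a spurious match in that region. The lac operator and the plasmid-borne lacI gene keep transcription repressed until induction with IPTG in a host that supplies T7 RNA polymerase, such as a DE3 lysogen. A T7 gene 10 ribosome binding site initiates translation of an N-terminal fusion of E. coli thioredoxin (TrxA), which is commonly used to improve solubility, followed by a His tag for metal-affinity purification. An HRV 3C protease site then allows these tags to be removed from the GUN1 fragment. An S-Tag sequence lies downstream of the insert, but the record does not indicate whether it is translated in frame. The T7 terminator closes the cassette. Small tetracycline-resistance fragments are backbone remnants. The plasmid serves to produce purified GUN1 C-terminal protein for biochemical studies related to its role in retrograde signalling and tetrapyrrole biosynthesis.
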