Features (pLannotate 1.2.2; 22 found; start..end, strand, type, name):
    236..258     +  intron         CMV intron (fragment): modified intron A from human cytomegalovirus (CMV)
    258..282     +  protein_bind   lac operator: The lac repressor binds to the lac operator to inhibit transcription in E. coli. This inhibition can be relieved by adding lactose or isopropyl-β-D-thiogalactopyranoside (IPTG). lac repressor encoded by lacI
    297..319     +  RBS            RBS: efficient ribosome binding site from bacteriophage T7 gene 10 (Olins and Rangwala, 1989)
    327..653     +  CDS            TrxA: E. coli thioredoxin; trxA
    735..752     +  CDS            7xHis (fragment): 6xHis affinity tag
    762..785     +  CDS            HRV 3C site: recognition and cleavage site for human rhinovirus 3C and PreScission proteases
    795..1436    +  CDS            PP178_ARATH (fragment): Experimental evidence at transcript level: Swiss-Prot protein existence level 2. From Arabidopsis thaliana (Mouse-ear cress).
   1487..1531    +  CDS            S-Tag: affinity and epitope tag derived from pancreatic ribonuclease A
   1575..1618    +  CDS            SET1 (fragment): solubility-enhancement tag derived from T7 phage gene 10B
   1626..1673    +  terminator     T7 terminator: transcription terminator for bacteriophage T7 RNA polymerase
   1710..2138    +  rep_origin     f1 ori (sequence partly withheld): f1 bacteriophage origin of replication; arrow indicates direction of (+) strand synthesis
   2191..2248    +  promoter       AmpR promoter (fragment): bla
   2257..3072    -  CDS            KanR: aminoglycoside phosphotransferase; aph(3')-Ia; confers resistance to kanamycin in bacteria or G418 (Geneticin®) in eukaryotes
   3194..3782    +  rep_origin     ori: high-copy-number ColE1/pMB1/pBR322/pUC origin of replication
   3968..4107    -  misc_feature   bom: basis of mobility region from pBR322
   4209..4400    -  CDS            rop: Rop protein, which maintains plasmids at low copy number; rop
   4417..4797    +  CDS            YPB1_ECOLX: Protein predicted: Swiss-Prot protein existence level 4. From Escherichia coli.
   4859..4923    -  CDS            TcR (fragment): tetracycline efflux protein; tet; confers resistance to tetracycline
   4938..4959    -  protein_bind   CAP binding site: CAP binding activates transcription in the presence of cAMP. E. coli catabolite activator protein
   4972..6054    -  CDS            lacI: lac repressor; lacI; The lac repressor binds to the lac operator to inhibit transcription in E. coli. This inhibition can be relieved by adding lactose or isopropyl-β-D-thiogalactopyranoside (IPTG).
   6055..6132    -  promoter       lacI promoter: lacI
   6140..213     -  CDS            TcR (fragment) (across the origin): tetracycline efflux protein; tet; confers resistance to tetracycline
>Addgene plasmid #136361 | pET48 AtGUN1-SMR1 | addgene full sequence | sequence record 271357 | Addgene NGS Result
ACCGCCGCCGCAAGGAATGGTGCATGCAAGGAGATGGCGCCCAACAGTCCCCCGGCCACGGGGCCTGCCA
CCATACCCACGCCGAAACAAGCGCTCATGAGCCCGAAGTGGCGAGCCCGATCTTCCCCATCGGTGATGTC
GGCGATATAGGCGCCAGCAACCGCACCTGTGGCGCCGGTGATGCCGGCCACGATGCGTCCGGCGTAGAGG
ATCGAGATCGATCTCGATCCCGCGAAATTAATACAACTCACTATAGGGGAATTGTGAGCGGATAACAATT
CCCCTCTAGAAATAATTTTGTTTAACTTTAAGAAGGAGATATACATATGAGCGATAAAATTATTCACCTG
ACTGACGACAGTTTTGACACGGATGTACTCAAAGCGGACGGGGCGATCCTCGTCGATTTCTGGGCAGAGT
GGTGCGGTCCGTGCAAAATGATCGCCCCGATTCTGGATGAAATCGCTGACGAATATCAGGGCAAACTGAC
CGTTGCAAAACTGAACATCGATCAAAACCCTGGCACTGCGCCGAAATATGGCATCCGTGGTATCCCGACT
CTGCTGCTGTTCAAAAACGGTGAAGTGGCGGCAACCAAAGTGGGTGCACTGTCTAAAGGTCAGTTGAAAG
AGTTCCTCGACGCTAACCTGGCCGGTTCTGGTTCTGGCCATACTAGTGGTGGTGGCGGTTCTAATAACAA
TCCTCCTACTCCTACTCCATCTAGTGGTTCTGGTCATCACCATCACCATCACTCCGCGGCTCTTGAAGTC
CTCTTTCAGGGACCCGGGTACCAGGATCCGAATTCATATGGTGTTGTTCATGGACTTCTCATGGGCCAGA
GAGAGAATGTATGGCTCCAAGCTCAGAGCTTATTTGACAAAGTAAATGAAATGGATGGTTCGACTGCTTC
TGCCTTCTACAATGCCCTAACTGACATGCTTTGGCACTTTGGCCAGAAACGAGGTGCAGAACTGGTGGCA
CTTGAGGGAAGATCTAGGCAAGTTTGGGAAAACGTGTGGTCTGATTCTTGCTTGGACTTACACCTCATGT
CTTCTGGAGCTGCACGTGCAATGGTCCATGCGTGGCTACTAAACATACGCTCCATTGTCTATGAAGGTCA
TGAGTTACCTAAAGTCTTGAGTATATTGACTGGCTGGGGGAAACACAGCAAAGTGGTTGGAGACGGAGCA
CTAAGACGAGCGGTTGAAGTTCTTTTGAGGGGAATGGATGCACCATTCCACCTGTCAAAATGCAACATGG
GACGGTTCACATCAAGCGGTTCGGTGGTAGCAACTTGGCTGCGTGAATCAGCCACACTGAAACTCTTAAT
CCTCCATGACCACATAACAACCGCCACAGCTACTACTACAACAATGAAATCAACAGACCAACAACAACGG
AAACAGACGTCGTTTGCTTTACAGCCTCTTCTTTTGTAGTCGACAAGCTTGCGGCCGCAGAGCTCGCTCT
GGTGCCACGCGGTAGTAAAGAAACCGCTGCTGCTAAATTCGAACGCCAGCACATGGACAGCTCTACTTCT
GCTGCTCTCGAGGCTTAATTAACCTAGGCTGCTAAACAAAGCCCGAAAGGAAGCTGAGTTGGCTGCTGCC
ACCGCTGAGCAATAACTAGCATAACCCCTTGGGGCCTCTAAACGGGTCTTGAGGGGTTTTTTGCTGAAAG
GAGGAACTATATCCGGATTGGCGAATGGG
[124 nt withheld, positions 1710-1833]
C
[91 nt withheld, positions 1835-1925]
A
[49 nt withheld, positions 1927-1975]
CCTTTGACGTTGGAGTCCACGTTCTTT
[37 nt withheld, positions 2003-2039]
ACCCTATCTCGGTCTATTCTTTTGATTTATAAGGGATTTTGCCGATTTCGGCCTATTGGTTAAAAAATGA
GCTGATTTAACAAAAATTTAACGCGAATTTTAACAAAATATTAACGCTTACAATTTAGGTGGCACTTTTC
GGGGAAATGTGCGCGGAACCCCTATTTGTTTATTTTTCTAAATACATTCAAATATGTATCCGCTCATGAA
TTAATTCTTAGAAAAACTCATCGAGCATCAAATGAAACTGCAATTTATTCATATCAGGATTATCAATACC
ATATTTTTGAAAAAGCCGTTTCTGTAATGAAGGAGAAAACTCACCGAGGCAGTTCCATAGGATGGCAAGA
TCCTGGTATCGGTCTGCGATTCCGACTCGTCCAACATCAATACAACCTATTAATTTCCCCTCGTCAAAAA
TAAGGTTATCAAGTGAGAAATCACCATGAGTGACGACTGAATCCGGTGAGAATGGCAAAAGTTTATGCAT
TTCTTTCCAGACTTGTTCAACAGGCCAGCCATTACGCTCGTCATCAAAATCACTCGCATCAACCAAACCG
TTATTCATTCGTGATTGCGCCTGAGCGAGACGAAATACGCGATCACTGTTAAAAGGACAATTACAAACAG
GAATCGAATGCAACCGGCGCAGGAACACTGCCAGCGCATCAACAATATTTTCACCTGAATCAGGATATTC
TTCTAATACCTGGAATGCTGTTTTGCCGGGGATCGCAGTGGTGAGTAACCATGCATCATCAGGAGTACGG
ATAAAATGCTTGATGGTCGGAAGAGGCATAAATTCCGTCAGCCAGTTTAGTCTGACCATCTCATCTGTAA
CATCATTGGCAACGCTACCTTTGCCATGTTTCAGAAACAACTCTGGCGCATCGGGCTTCCCATACAATCG
ATAGATTGTCGCACCTGATTGCCCGACATTATCGCGAGCCCATTTATACCCATATAAATCAGCATCCATG
TTGGAATTTAATCGCGGCCTAGAGCAAGACGTTTCCCGTTGAATATGGCTCATAACACCCCTTGTATTAC
TGTTTATGTAAGCAGACAGTTTTATTGTTCATGACCAAAATCCCTTAACGTGAGTTTTCGTTCCACTGAG
CGTCAGACCCCGTAGAAAAGATCAAAGGATCTTCTTGAGATCCTTTTTTTCTGCGCGTAATCTGCTGCTT
GCAAACAAAAAAACCACCGCTACCAGCGGTGGTTTGTTTGCCGGATCAAGAGCTACCAACTCTTTTTCCG
AAGGTAACTGGCTTCAGCAGAGCGCAGATACCAAATACTGTCCTTCTAGTGTAGCCGTAGTTAGGCCACC
ACTTCAAGAACTCTGTAGCACCGCCTACATACCTCGCTCTGCTAATCCTGTTACCAGTGGCTGCTGCCAG
TGGCGATAAGTCGTGTCTTACCGGGTTGGACTCAAGACGATAGTTACCGGATAAGGCGCAGCGGTCGGGC
TGAACGGGGGGTTCGTGCACACAGCCCAGCTTGGAGCGAACGACCTACACCGAACTGAGATACCTACAGC
GTGAGCTATGAGAAAGCGCCACGCTTCCCGAAGGGAGAAAGGCGGACAGGTATCCGGTAAGCGGCAGGGT
CGGAACAGGAGAGCGCACGAGGGAGCTTCCAGGGGGAAACGCCTGGTATCTTTATAGTCCTGTCGGGTTT
CGCCACCTCTGACTTGAGCGTCGATTTTTGTGATGCTCGTCAGGGGGGCGGAGCCTATGGAAAAACGCCA
GCAACGCGGCCTTTTTACGGTTCCTGGCCTTTTGCTGGCCTTTTGCTCACATGTTCTTTCCTGCGTTATC
CCCTGATTCTGTGGATAACCGTATTACCGCCTTTGAGTGAGCTGATACCGCTCGCCGCAGCCGAACGACC
GAGCGCAGCGAGTCAGTGAGCGAGGAAGCGGAAGAGCGCCTGATGCGGTATTTTCTCCTTACGCATCTGT
GCGGTATTTCACACCGCAATGGTGCACTCTCAGTACAATCTGCTCTGATGCCGCATAGTTAAGCCAGTAT
ACACTCCGCTATCGCTACGTGACTGGGTCATGGCTGCGCCCCGACACCCGCCAACACCCGCTGACGCGCC
CTGACGGGCTTGTCTGCTCCCGGCATCCGCTTACAGACAAGCTGTGACCGTCTCCGGGAGCTGCATGTGT
CAGAGGTTTTCACCGTCATCACCGAAACGCGCGAGGCAGCTGCGGTAAAGCTCATCAGCGTGGTCGTGAA
GCGATTCACAGATGTCTGCCTGTTCATCCGCGTCCAGCTCGTTGAGTTTCTCCAGAAGCGTTAATGTCTG
GCTTCTGATAAAGCGGGCCATGTTAAGGGCGGTTTTTTCCTGTTTGGTCACTGATGCCTCCGTGTAAGGG
GGATTTCTGTTCATGGGGGTAATGATACCGATGAAACGAGAGAGGATGCTCACGATACGGGTTACTGATG
ATGAACATGCCCGGTTACTGGAACGTTGTGAGGGTAAACAACTGGCGGTATGGATGCGGCGGGACCAGAG
AAAAATCACTCAGGGTCAATGCCAGCGCTTCGTTAATACAGATGTAGGTGTTCCACAGGGTAGCCAGCAG
CATCCTGCGATGCAGATCCGGAACATAATGGTGCAGGGCGCTGACTTCCGCGTTTCCAGACTTTACGAAA
CACGGAAACCGAAGACCATTCATGTTGTTGCTCAGGTCGCAGACGTTTTGCAGCAGCAGTCGCTTCACGT
TCGCTCGCGTATCGGTGATTCATTCTGCTAACCAGTAAGGCAACCCCGCCAGCCTAGCCGGGTCCTCAAC
GACAGGAGCACGATCATGCTAGTCATGCCCCGCGCCCACCGGAAGGAGCTGACTGGGTTGAAGGCTCTCA
AGGGCATCGGTCGAGATCCCGGTGCCTAATGAGTGAGCTAACTTACATTAATTGCGTTGCGCTCACTGCC
CGCTTTCCAGTCGGGAAACCTGTCGTACCAGCTGCATTAATGAATCGGCCAACGCGCGGGGAGAGGCGGT
TTGCGTATTGGGCGCCAGGGTGGTTTTTCTTTTCACCAGTGAGACGGGCAACAGCTGATTGCCCTTCACC
GCCTGGCCCTGAGAGAGTTGCAGCAAGCGGTCCACGCTGGTTTGCCCCAGCAGGCGAAAATCCTGTTTGA
TGGTGGTTAACGGCGGGATATAACATGAGCTGTCTTCGGTATCGTCGTATCCCACTACCGAGATGTCCGC
ACCAACGCGCAGCCCGGACTCGGTAATGGCGCGCATTGCGCCCAGCGCCATCTGATCGTTGGCAACCAGC
ATCGCAGTGGGAACGATGCCCTCATTCAGCATTTGCATGGTTTGTTGAAAACCGGACATGGCACTCCAGT
CGCCTTCCCGTTCCGCTATCGGCTGAATTTGATTGCGAGTGAGATATTTATGCCAGCCAGCCAGACGCAG
ACGCGCCGAGACAGAACTTAATGGGCCCGCTAACAGCGCGATTTGCTGGTGACCCAATGCGACCAGATGC
TCCACGCCCAGTCGCGTACCGTCTTCATGGGAGAAAATAATACTGTTGATGGGTGTCTGGTCAGAGACAT
CAAGAAATAACGCCGGAACATTAGTGCAGGCAGCTTCCACAGCAATGGCATCCTGGTCATCCAGCGGATA
GTTAATGATCAGCCCACTGACGCGTTGCGCGAGAAGATTGTGCACCGCCGCTTTACAGGCTTCGACGCCG
CTTCGTTCTACCATCGACACCACCACGCTGGCACCCAGTTGATCGGCGCGAGATTTAATCGCCGCGACAA
TTTGCGACGGCGCGTGCAGGGCCAGACTGGAGGTGGCAACGCCAATCAGCAACGACTGTTTGCCCGCCAG
TTGTTGTGCCACGCGGTTGGGAATGTAATTCAGCTCCGCCATCGCCGCTTCCACTTTTTCCCGCGTTTTC
GCAGAAACGTGGCTGGCCTGGTTCACCACGCGGGAAACGGTCTGATAAGAGACACCGGCATACTCTGCGA
CATCGTATAACGTTACTGGTTTCACATTCACCACCCTGAATTGACTCTCTTCCGGGCGCTATCATGCCAT
ACCGCGAAAGGTTTTGCGCCATTCGATGGTGTCCGGGATCTCGACGCTCTCCCTTATGCGACTCCTGCAT
TAGGAAGCAGCCCAGTAGTAGGTTGAGGCCGTTGAGC
